>Addgene plasmid #45419 | pBbA5k-EPL56 | depositor full sequence | sequence record 64018 | pBbA5k-EPL56 sequence 9496 bps
ATGCAGACAGAGAAGAGTTTGATGGTGCGGCTATTTGGGGTCCGCATGTTGCCAATGTGGTTGGCGGTTC
TTTTGCTGGCTGGTTGTGACAATTCCTCCGGTCAGGCAAAGGCTGAACGGTCAGCGCCGCCGCCTCCGGA
AGTCGGGGTTGTTGAAATGCAGCCGCAGCGTGTGAACCTTTCAATGGAACTGCCGGGCAGGACCGCCGCT
TACCGTATCTCGGAAGTGAGGCCGCAAGTCACGGGCATTTTGCAGGAGCGCTTGTTTGAACAAGGCGCCC
AGGTCAAAGCAGGTGAGGTCCTCTACCAGATCGACCCCAACCGATACCGTGCTGCCCATCAACGGGCCCA
GGCAGAACTGGAGCGCGCACAGGCCGAATTGCGACAGGCTCAGCGGGAGTGGGCACGTACGTCAGACTTG
TTTGAGAAGAATGCGGTCAGCAAGCGTCAGCGTGATGAAGCGCTATCGGCCTTGGAGGCAGCCCGGGCGG
ATGTCTCCCGATCCGAGGCGATGGTCGAAACGGCGGGTATCGAGCTGGCGTATACCGAGGTCAAGGCTCC
CATCGCCGGGCGCATTGGCCCGACACTGTACACGGAGGGTGCACTGGTAACCGCCAATCAGCCCCAGGTC
CTGGCGCGCGTGGTTCAGCTTGATCCCATGTATGTCGATATTCAGCTACCGGTCGAAAAACTGGCTCGAA
TTCGGTCGTCTCTGAATGAGGGCGCGGCTTCTAAGCCCGGCCTAAATGAAGCCGAGACTGTTTTGTTGCG
CGATGACGGTACTCTCTATCCGCATAAGGGACGCGTTGACGTTGCGGATGTTACCGTCAACCAAAGCACC
AGTTCGGTCACTGTGCGGGCGGTTTTCCCCAATCCTGACGAAGACCTTCTGCCTGGAATGTACGTGCGCG
TTCGCCTGAGCGAGGGGGTGCGGGAGAACGCCCTTCTGGCGCCGCAGCAGGGCGTGAGCCGTAATCCGCA
AGGCGAGGCCACGGCGTTGCTGGTCAACCCGCAGGGAGAAGTTGTTGCCCGCCAGTTAGAGGCAGAGCGG
GCCATTGGCGCTTTCTGGCTGGTGGAGAACGGGTTAGAGCCGGGGGATCGCCTTATCGTCTCCGGTCTGC
AAAAGGTTCGGCCAGGGGCCAAGGTGAAGCCGGTTGAGGCAGATGTTCCATTACATCCCACCCAAAACCA
GCAAGCCAGTGGCAAGGATAGTTCACAGAAAAGCGCCTCCGACGACGAGGGCCCCGCACAATGATTAATT
TCTTCATTTCCAGGCCCGTTTTTTCCTGGGTTCTGGCCATTGTCGCCATGTTGGCGGGCATCATGGCGAT
CTTCGTTTTGCCGGTCCAGCGATACCCGTCGGTGGCGCCGCCGGCGGTGGAGATTCAGGCCGATTATCCT
GGCGCCTCGGCGGACACCGTGTCCAATACGGTGGTTCAGGTCATTGAACAAGAGATGACCGGCCTCGACA
ATTTGCTCTATATGGGGTCAACAGCGGATTCCTCAGGCCACGCTACGGTTACTCTCACCTTTGCGGCGGG
CACCGATCCGGACATTGCCCAGGTCCAGGTGCAGAACAAGCTCAAACTGGCGGAACCGCGGCTCCCGGAG
GTGGTGCGCCAGCAGGGGATCAGCGTCGAGAAATCCAGCACCAGTTTTCTGATGGTAATGGCATTCGTCT
CTACCGACGGTCGCCTCAGCAAGCTGGATATCGCCGATTTTATCAGCTCCGAGTTAGCCGAACCCATTGG
ACGGGTAACTGGTATCGGCAGCGTGCAGGTTTTCGGCTCTGAATATGCGATGCGGATTTGGCTGGACCCT
TCGGCGTTGACCAATTACGGCCTGACCGTCGCCGACGTGAGCGCCGCCATCGAGGCGCAAAACGCCCAGG
TCACCGCCGGCCAGCTCGGCGGGCTGCCCGCGGTCGAGGGTCAGCAGCTCAATGCCACGGTCACCGCCCA
GACCTTGCTCACCTCAACCGAAGAGTTCCGCAACATCCTGCTCAAGAGTATGCCCGACGGGTCCCGGGTG
CGCCTGGGGGATGTTGCCCGCGTTGAGCTGGGCGGCGGTGCAGTCCAGATTGACACTTTCTACGATGGCG
AGCCGGCAGCCGGCCTTGGCATCAATCTGGCGCCGGGTGCCAACTCGCTTGCGGTCACAGAGGCTGTTAA
AGCGCGGCTCCAGGAGCTCGAGCCGTATTTTCCGGAAGGGGTGGAGATTCGGTATCCCTACCAGACGGCC
CCCTTCGTGGAGGCCTCCATCGACGCGGTGGTCACAACCATCATCGAGGCAATCGCCCTGGTGGTCCTGG
TCATGCTGGTATTTCTCCAGAGTTGGCGGGCTACCCTGATACCAGCGATCGCAATCCCGGTGGTGCTGCT
GGGCACCTTTGCGATCATGGCGGCCTTCGGCTTTTCCATCAACATGCTCACTCTCTTCGGTCTCGTATTG
GCGATCGGCCTTCTGGTGGATGACGCCATCGTGGTGGTTGAGAACGTCGAGCGTGTGATGCATGAGGACG
GCCTGAGCCCGATGGAGGCGACGCGCAAGTCCATGGGGCAGATAGCCAGCGCGCTGATTGGCATCGGCGT
GGTGTTGTCTGCGGTGTTTATCCCGATGGCCTTCTTTCCGGGCTCCACCGGGGCAATCTATCGGCAGTTT
TCCCTGAGTATTGCTGGTGCCATGGTGCTTTCGGTGCTGGTGGCTCTGATTCTGAGCCCCATGCTGTGTG
GTCGGATCCTCAAGCCCACGCATGAAAGAACCTTGCTGCAAAAACTGTTCGGCTGGTTTGAGGCAGGCCT
GGGGCGACTGACCCGGGGCTATGTCCGCCTGGTTGGCCATACGGCGCGCCACGCCTGGCTCTACACACTG
GCGTTCCTGGGCATCGTCGGCCTGGTGGCCGTTCTCTTTGTGCGGTTGCCCGGCGGGTTCCTGCCCGCGG
AAGACCAGGGGTTCGCCGTGGTGCAGTATCAGTTGCCCGCCGGTGCGACCCAGCAGCGCACAATCGATAC
GATTCAGGTTATCGAAGATTACTTCATGGACCAGGATGAGGTGCAGGGCCTCTTCACAATCGCTGGTTTC
AGCTTCGCTGGCCGGGCGCAGAACGCGGGACTGGCGTTCGTCAATCTCAAGCCATGGAGTGAGCGCGATC
CCGAGACGCAAAGCGCCGACGCGATCATTCAGCGGGCGAACCGGGCGCTTGCCGGGCTGGTGCGTGATGG
GCGGGCTTTTGCTTTCAATTTGCCACCGATACCGGAATTGGGGCAGGCCCTGGGCTTTGAATTGCGTTTA
CAGGATCGGGGTGCCATCGGGCATGAAGCGCTCATGGCAGCGCAAGGTCAATTGCTGCAGTTGGCGGCCG
AAAGCCCCGTGCTGACGAGTGTGCGCCCCAACGGTTTGGCGGACAATCCCCGCTACAAAGTGGACATTGA
TTACGAAAAGGCGCAGGCCCTTGGCATAGAGCCGTCCGAGATCAGTCGACTTCTGTCGGTGACCTGGGGC
TCGCAATACGTTAACGATTTTCTCCATGAGGGGCGGGTCAAGCGAGTCTATGTTCAGGGTGATGCCCCTT
TCCGGATGCTGCCTGAGGATTTTGAGGCGTGGTATCTGCGAGCCGCTAACGGAGAGATGACCCCGTTGAG
CGAAGTGACGAACGGACGCTGGGAGTATGGCTCACCGCGCCTTGAGCGTTTCAACGGTGTTCCGTCCCGT
CAGATTCAGGGTGAGCCGGCACCGGGCTACAGTACCGGTGAGGCCATGGCGGAGGTCGAACGTTTGATCG
CTCAACTCCCGGACGGTGTGGCCGGCGCCTGGAGCGGCCTGTCCTATCAGGAGCGCCAGGCCGGTGCCCA
GGCATCCCTGCTTTACGCGCTGTCGGCACTGGTGGTGTTTCTGGCGCTCGCCGCGCTCTACGAAAGTTGG
ACCATACCCATTTCCGTGATGCTGGCGGTGCCCTTGGGCGTACTCGGGGCGGTACTTGCAGCGATGGTTC
GCGGGCTTCCTAACGACGTCTTCTTCCAGGTTGGCATTCTGACCACCGTTGGTGTGACTGCGCGCAACGC
TATACTTCTGGTGGAGTTCGCCCGCTCGTTAGAGGATCAGGGAATGAAATTGATCGAGGCAACCAAGGAA
GCGGCGCGAGTGCGCTTGAGGCCGATTCTGATGACATCGGTTGCTTTCGGCATGGGTGTGTTGCCGCTTG
CTTTCGCCAGTGGTGCCGGTGCAACCACCCGTATTGCGATAGGAACGGCGGTTCTTGGCGGCATGATTTC
GGCAACGATACTGGCGACGTTCTTTATTCCACTGTTCTATGTGGTCGTCCGCCGTATCACGGATTTTCTG
AGTGGCTCCAGAGACCAGGATGACTCGGCTGCGGCCGCTCCCGGACGGGCAAATGGAGGTGTGGCTGATG
ACCGTTAAGGTATTGCTGACCACTTTGATGGTGTTGTCACTTGGTGGCTGCTCACTCGCGCCGACTGTTA
AGAAGCCCGAGCCGTCGATGCCGGAAAACTGGACGTCCGCACGACTTTCGGCGGACGAGAAACTCCCTCT
GGACTGGTGGCGTGGCTATGGCGATCCGGCACTTGTCACGCTTGTTGAGGAGGCACTTGATGCCAACAAC
GATCTGCAGCTCGCCGCTGCCCGGGTTGCCGAAGCAAGGGCGCTCCTTACCGGACAGCAGGCAGAACGAT
ACCCACTTCTGGAGGTGGAGGGCTCCGCGGTGCGCCAGGGCCCGAGTGAGGAGTCCGTCAACAGTACTGG
TGGTCAACCCTTCAATGATATCCAGGTTGGCGGTGTTCTATCGTACGAGCTGGATCTCTGGGGGCGGCTT
GCCAATGCCAGCGAAGCAGCCCGGGCACGGCTTCTGGCCAGTGCAGCGAATCGCGAGGCCGTGCGACTGG
CCGTGATTGGTGAGGTGGCCAATGGTTACTTCAATTTGCGTGCGCTTGATCGTCAGATCGACATCGCGGA
ACGCACCGTGTCGTCCCGCCGCGAATCGGTCGCCCTGCAACGGGCCCGGTTTGAAGGAGGCGAGATTAAT
GAATTGGCCCTGCGGCAGGCAGAATCCGAGCTTGCGGCCGCTGAATCCGAACTTCCGAGGCTTCGCCAAC
AGCGCTCCCTTCAGCGAAACGCCTTGGCAGTGCTTCTGGGGCGAGATCCACAACGGATTGTACGTAGTGA
TATTTCCGTAGCGAATACCATTGGTGAGATGGATGTTCCGGCCAGTATCCCTGCAGGCCGACCAGCAGAT
CTGATGGTTCGGCGACCCGACATTGCCGCAGCCGAACAGGAATTGATCGCGGCCAACGCCGAAATCGGTG
TTGCCCGGGCGGCGTTTCTGCCCAGGATTTCATTCGAGGGGCTGCTGGGCCTGCGAAGTGCGTCCGGTGG
CGACTTGTTCCAGGGTTCGGCATCCACGTGGCAGTTGGGCGGCTCGTTAGTCGGCCCGTTGCTGGACTTC
GGGCGTTCCGAGGCACTAGTCAATCAGGCGGAGGCGCGTCAACGCCAGGCCCTGATTGCGTATCGTCAGG
CCATTCAGGTGGCGTTTCGGGAGGTGCTCGACGCGATGGCCGGGGTGCGTGGTACCGAAGATCGCCTGGA
AGCGCAGGCCCGGCAGGTAGCAGCACTGCGAAGCACGGCTAAACTTGCGCGATTGCGCTTTGAGGGTGGC
GCGTCCAGTTACCTGGAGGTGCTGGACGCTGAACGAAGCCTGTTTACAACCGAACTTGATCTCGTGGAAA
CGCGGCGCGATCACTTGCAGTCGACGGTTAATTTGTATCGCGCGCTGGGCGGGGGTTGGCAGAATTCATT
GCAATCTTCTGATTATGAAAACACTGACCATCATCACCATCACCACTGAGGATCCAAACTCGAGTAAGGA
TCTCCAGGCATCAAATAAAACGAAAGGCTCAGTCGAAAGACTGGGCCTTTCGTTTTATCTGTTGTTTGTC
GGTGAACGCTCTCTACTAGAGTCACACTGGCTCACCTTCGGGTGGGCCTTTCTGCGTTTATACCTAGGGA
TATATTCCGCTTCCTCGCTCACTGACTCGCTACGCTCGGTCGTTCGACTGCGGCGAGCGGAAATGGCTTA
CGAACGGGGCGGAGATTTCCTGGAAGATGCCAGGAAGATACTTAACAGGGAAGTGAGAGGGCCGCGGCAA
AGCCGTTTTTCCATAGGCTCCGCCCCCCTGACAAGCATCACGAAATCTGACGCTCAAATCAGTGGTGGCG
AAACCCGACAGGACTATAAAGATACCAGGCGTTTCCCCCTGGCGGCTCCCTCGTGCGCTCTCCTGTTCCT
GCCTTTCGGTTTACCGGTGTCATTCCGCTGTTATGGCCGCGTTTGTCTCATTCCACGCCTGACACTCAGT
TCCGGGTAGGCAGTTCGCTCCAAGCTGGACTGTATGCACGAACCCCCCGTTCAGTCCGACCGCTGCGCCT
TATCCGGTAACTATCGTCTTGAGTCCAACCCGGAAAGACATGCAAAAGCACCACTGGCAGCAGCCACTGG
TAATTGATTTAGAGGAGTTAGTCTTGAAGTCATGCGCCGGTTAAGGCTAAACTGAAAGGACAAGTTTTGG
TGACTGCGCTCCTCCAAGCCAGTTACCTCGGTTCAAAGAGTTGGTAGCTCAGAGAACCTTCGAAAAACCG
CCCTGCAAGGCGGTTTTTTCGTTTTCAGAGCAAGAGATTACGCGCAGACCAAAACGATCTCAAGAAGATC
ATCTTATTAATCAGATAAAATATTTCTAGATTTCAGTGCAATTTATCTCTTCAAATGTAGCACCTGAAGT
CAGCCCCATACGATATAAGTTGTTACTAGTGCTTGGATTCTCACCAATAAAAAACGCCCGGCGGCAACCG
AGCGTTCTGAACAAATCCAGATGGAGTTCTGAGGTCATTACTGGATCTATCAACAGGAGTCCAAGCGAGC
TCTCGAACCCCAGAGTCCCGCTCAGAAGAACTCGTCAAGAAGGCGATAGAAGGCGATGCGCTGCGAATCG
GGAGCGGCGATACCGTAAAGCACGAGGAAGCGGTCAGCCCATTCGCCGCCAAGCTCTTCAGCAATATCAC
GGGTAGCCAACGCTATGTCCTGATAGCGGTCCGCCACACCCAGCCGGCCACAGTCGATGAATCCAGAAAA
GCGGCCATTTTCCACCATGATATTCGGCAAGCAGGCATCGCCATGGGTCACGACGAGATCCTCGCCGTCG
GGCATGCGCGCCTTGAGCCTGGCGAACAGTTCGGCTGGCGCGAGCCCCTGATGCTCTTCGTCCAGATCAT
CCTGATCGACAAGACCGGCTTCCATCCGAGTACGTGCTCGCTCGATGCGATGTTTCGCTTGGTGGTCGAA
TGGGCAGGTAGCCGGATCAAGCGTATGCAGCCGCCGCATTGCATCAGCCATGATGGATACTTTCTCGGCA
GGAGCAAGGTGAGATGACAGGAGATCCTGCCCCGGCACTTCGCCCAATAGCAGCCAGTCCCTTCCCGCTT
CAGTGACAACGTCGAGCACAGCTGCGCAAGGAACGCCCGTCGTGGCCAGCCACGATAGCCGCGCTGCCTC
GTCCTGCAGTTCATTCAGGGCACCGGACAGGTCGGTCTTGACAAAAAGAACCGGGCGCCCCTGCGCTGAC
AGCCGGAACACGGCGGCATCAGAGCAGCCGATTGTCTGTTGTGCCCAGTCATAGCCGAATAGCCTCTCCA
CCCAAGCGGCCGGAGAACCTGCGTGCAATCCATCTTGTTCAATCATGCGAAACGATCCTCATCCTGTCTC
TTGATCAGATCATGATCCCCTGCGCCATCAGATCCTTGGCGGCAAGAAAGCCATCCAGTTTACTTTGCAG
GGCTTCCCAACCTTACCAGAGGGCGCCCCAGCTGGCAATTCCGACGTCGGTGCCTAATGAGTGAGCTAAC
TTACATTAATTGCGTTGCGCTCACTGCCCGCTTTCCAGTCGGGAAACCTGTCGTGCCAGCTGCATTAATG
AATCGGCCAACGCGCGGGGAGAGGCGGTTTGCGTATTGGGCGCCAGGGTGGTTTTTCTTTTCACCAGTGA
GACGGGCAACAGCTGATTGCCCTTCACCGCCTGGCCCTGAGAGAGTTGCAGCAAGCGGTCCACGCTGGTT
TGCCCCAGCAGGCGAAAATCCTGTTTGATGGTGGTTAACGGCGGGATATAACATGAGCTGTCTTCGGTAT
CGTCGTATCCCACTACCGAGATGTCCGCACCAACGCGCAGCCCGGACTCGGTAATGGCGCGCATTGCGCC
CAGCGCCATCTGATCGTTGGCAACCAGCATCGCAGTGGGAACGATGCCCTCATTCAGCATTTGCATGGTT
TGTTGAAAACCGGACATGGCACTCCAGTCGCCTTCCCGTTCCGCTATCGGCTGAATTTGATTGCGAGTGA
GATATTTATGCCAGCCAGCCAGACGCAGACGCGCCGAGACAGAACTTAATGGGCCCGCTAACAGCGCGAT
TTGCTGGTGACCCAATGCGACCAGATGCTCCACGCCCAGTCGCGTACCGTCTTCATGGGAGAAAATAATA
CTGTTGATGGGTGTCTGGTCAGAGACATCAAGAAATAACGCCGGAACATTAGTGCAGGCAGCTTCCACAG
CAATGGCATCCTGGTCATCCAGCGGATAGTTAATGATCAGCCCACTGACGCGTTGCGCGAGAAGATTGTG
CACCGCCGCTTTACAGGCTTCGACGCCGCTTCGTTCTACCATCGACACCACCACGCTGGCACCCAGTTGA
TCGGCGCGAGATTTAATCGCCGCGACAATTTGCGACGGCGCGTGCAGGGCCAGACTGGAGGTGGCAACGC
CAATCAGCAACGACTGTTTGCCCGCCAGTTGTTGTGCCACGCGGTTGGGAATGTAATTCAGCTCCGCCAT
CGCCGCTTCCACTTTTTCCCGCGTTTTCGCAGAAACGTGGCTGGCCTGGTTCACCACGCGGGAAACGGTC
TGATAAGAGACACCGGCATACTCTGCGACATCGTATAACGTTACTGGTTTCACATTCACCACCCTGAATT
GACTCTCTTCCGGGCGCTATCATGCCATACCGCGAAAGGTTTTGCGCCATTCGATGGTGTCCGGGATCTC
GACGCTCTCCCTTATGCGACTCCTGCATTAGGAAGCAGCCCAGTAGTAGGTTGAGGCCGTTGAGCACCGC
CGCCGCAAGGAATGGTGCATGCAAGGAGATGGCGCCCAACAGTCCCCCGGCCACGGGGCCTGCCACCATA
CCCACGCCGAAACAAGCGCTCATGAGCCCGAAGTGGCGAGCCCGATCTTCCCCATCGGTGATGTCGGCGA
TATAGGCGCCAGCAACCGCACCTGTGGCGCCGGTGATGCCGGCCACGATGCGTCCGGCGTAGAGGATCGA
GATCGTTTAGGCACCCCAGGCTTTACACTTTATGCTTCCGGCTCGTATAATGTGTGGAATTGTGAGCGGA
TAACAATTTCAGAATTCAAAAGATCTTTTAAGAAGGAGATATACAT
Features (pLannotate 1.2.2; 14 found; start..end, strand, type, name):
   1251..4325    +  CDS            acrB: ACRB_ECOLI - Also known as acrE. Experimental evidence at protein level: Swiss-Prot protein existence level 1. (Microbial infection) Involved in contact-dependent growth inhibition (CDI), acts downstream of BamA, the receptor for CDI. Its role in CDI is independent of the AcrA-AcrB-TolC efflux pump complex. From Escherichia coli (strain K12).
   5892..5963    +  terminator     rrnB T1 terminator: transcription terminator T1 from the E. coli rrnB gene
   5979..6006    +  terminator     T7Te terminator: phage T7 early transcription terminator
   6025..6080    -  rep_origin     RSF ori (fragment): Plasmids containing the RSF 1030 origin of replication can be propagated in E. coli cells that contain additional plasmids with compatible origins.
   6168..6713    -  rep_origin     p15A ori: Plasmids containing the medium-copy-number p15A origin of replication can be propagated in E. coli cells that contain a second plasmid with the ColE1 origin.
   6827..6921    -  terminator     lambda t0 terminator: transcription terminator from phage lambda
   6955..7746    -  CDS            neo: KKA2_KLEPN - Also known as kan, nptII. Experimental evidence at protein level: Swiss-Prot protein existence level 1. Resistance to kanamycin, neomycin, paromomycin, ribostamycin, butirosin and gentamicin B. From Klebsiella pneumoniae.
   7778..7882    -  CDS            tnpA (fragment): TN5P_ECOLX - Also known as tnp. Experimental evidence at protein level: Swiss-Prot protein existence level 1. Mediates transposition of transposon Tn5 by a 'cut and paste' mechanism. First, the monomeric transposase binds the 19 bp inverted DNA repeats flanking the transposon. Then, dimerization of the DNA- bound transposase creates a synaptic DNA complex. After nicking of the first DNA strand, excision of the transposon proceeds through a series of intermediates. The transposase then mediates the insertion of the transposon at a new site by strand transfer. The activity of the wild- type tran
   7897..7918    -  protein_bind   CAP binding site: CAP binding activates transcription in the presence of cAMP. E. coli catabolite activator protein
   7931..9013    -  CDS            lacI: lac repressor; lacI; The lac repressor binds to the lac operator to inhibit transcription in E. coli. This inhibition can be relieved by adding lactose or isopropyl-β-D-thiogalactopyranoside (IPTG).
   9014..9091    -  promoter       lacI promoter: lacI
   9099..9378    -  CDS            TcR (fragment): tetracycline efflux protein; tet; confers resistance to tetracycline
   9402..9432    +  promoter       lac UV5 promoter: E. coli lac promoter with an "up" mutation
   9440..9456    +  protein_bind   lac operator: The lac repressor binds to the lac operator to inhibit transcription in E. coli. This inhibition can be relieved by adding lactose or isopropyl-β-D-thiogalactopyranoside (IPTG). lac repressor encoded by lacI
