[The description below was written by a language model from this plasmid's Addgene catalogue record, the feature table of its GenBank file and pLannotate feature annotations shown in this document.]
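Description:
pBbA5k-EPL56 is a 9,496 bp bacterial expression plasmid built on pBbA5k, a modular synthetic-biology backbone for E. coli. It replicates from a p15A origin, which is compatible with ColE1-type plasmids and is catalogued here as low copy. Selection is by kanamycin through the neo/nptII gene, which is followed by a lambda t0 terminator. The backbone also carries lacI under its own promoter. The short RSF ori, Tn5 transposase and tetracycline-resistance annotations are fragments, probably vestigial matches rather than functional parts.

The payload is a 5,841 bp insert named Maqu_0582, placed downstream of the lacUV5 promoter and lac operator. Plasmid-encoded LacI represses transcription, and IPTG induces it. Transcription ends at tandem rrnB T1 and T7Te terminators. The insert carries a C-terminal His tag and was introduced by ligation-independent cloning, with part of the plasmid derived from an ATCC genomic DNA preparation. The species field reads "Synthetic", and the record does not name the source organism.

The automated annotation labels a roughly 3 kb reading frame within the insert as E. coli acrB. This most likely reflects homology to an AcrB-type inner-membrane efflux transporter rather than the E. coli gene itself. The rest of the insert is unannotated, so the record does not say what other pump components it encodes.

The associated publication concerns engineering microbial biofuel tolerance and export using efflux pumps. The plasmid is maintained in a DH1 strain with AcrAB deleted, which fits the testing of heterologous pumps without the native system. The accompanying GenBank record covers only 827 bp and has no annotated features.
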