Addgene plasmid #45419: pBbA5k-EPL56
Depositing lab: Aindrila Mukhopadhyay. Depositing organization: Lawrence Berkeley National Laboratory. Publication: Engineering microbial biofuel tolerance and export using efflux pumps. Dunlop MJ, Dossani ZY, Szmidt HL, Chu HC, Lee TS, Keasling JD, Hadi MZ, Mukhopadhyay A. Mol Syst Biol. 2011 May 10;7:487. doi: 10.1038/msb.2011.21. PubMed 21556065.
Backbone
  Vector backbone: pBbA5k
  Vector type: Synthetic Biology
Growth in bacteria
  Bacterial resistance: Kanamycin, 50 μg/mL
  Growth temperature: 37°C
  Growth strain: DH1 with AcrAB knocked out
  Copy number: Low Copy
Gene/Insert
  Gene/Insert name: Maqu_0582
  Species: Synthetic
  Insert size (bp): 5841
  Promoter: LacUV5
  Tag / fusion protein: His (C terminal on insert)
  Cloning method: Ligation Independent Cloning
  Sequencing primers: 5′ CAA AAG ATC TTT TAA GAA GGA GAT ATA CAT ATG CAG ACA GAG AAG AGT TTG ATG G; 3′ CAG TGG TGA TGG TGA TGA TGG TCA GTG TTT TCA TAA TCA GAA G
Resource information
  A portion of this plasmid was derived from a plasmid made by: ATCC 700491D-5
Terms and licenses: Academic/Nonprofit Terms; Industry Terms: Not Available to Industry
Depositor comments: Please note that this plasmid may require a unique bacterial strain, so make sure to confirm that you can also obtain the appropriate growth strain. Please contact us or contact our distributors if you have any questions.
How to cite: pBbA5k-EPL56 was a gift from Aindrila Mukhopadhyay (Addgene plasmid # 45419 ; http://n2t.net/addgene:45419 ; RRID:Addgene_45419)
