LOCUS       Exported 827 bp ds-DNA linear SYN 02-JUL-2021
DEFINITION  synthetic linear DNA
ACCESSION   .
VERSION     .
KEYWORDS    pBbA5k-EPL56
SOURCE      synthetic DNA construct
  ORGANISM  synthetic DNA construct
REFERENCE   1 (bases 1 to 827)
  AUTHORS   Dunlop MJ, Dossani ZY, Szmidt HL, Chu HC, Lee TS, Keasling JD, Hadi
            MZ, Mukhopadhyay A
  TITLE     Engineering microbial biofuel tolerance and export using efflux
            pumps.
  JOURNAL   Mol Syst Biol. 2011 May 10;7:487. doi: 10.1038/msb.2011.21.
  PUBMED    21556065
REFERENCE   2 (bases 1 to 827)
  AUTHORS   .
  TITLE     Direct Submission
  JOURNAL   Exported Jul 2, 2021 from SnapGene Server 1.1.58
            http://www.snapgene.com
FEATURES             Location/Qualifiers
     source          1..827
                     /organism="synthetic DNA construct"
                     /mol_type="other DNA"
ORIGIN
        1 ggtgatggtg atgatggtca gtgttttcat aatcagaaga ttgcaatgaa ttctgccaac
       61 ccccgcccag cgcgcgatac aaattaaccg tcgactgcaa gtgatcgcgc cgcgtttcca
      121 cgagatcaag ttcggttgta aacaggcttc gttcagcgtc cagcacctcc aggtaactgg
      181 acgcgccacc ctcaaagcgc aatcgcgcaa gtttagccgt gcttcgcagt gctgctacct
      241 gccgggcctg cgcttccagg cgatcttcgg taccacgcac cccggccatc gcgtcgagca
      301 cctcccgaaa cgccacctga atggcctgac gatacgcaat cagggcctgg cgttgacgcg
      361 cctccgcctg attgactagt gcctcggaac gcccgaagtc cagcaacggg ccgactaacg
      421 agccgcccaa ctgccacgtg gatgccgaac cctggaacaa gtcgccaccg gacgcacttc
      481 gcaggcccag cagcccctcg aatgaaatcc tgggcagaaa cgccgcccgg gcaacaccga
      541 tttcggcgtt ggccgcgatc aattcctgtt cggctgcggc aatgtcgggt cgccgaacca
      601 tcagatctgc tggtcggcct gcagggatac tggccggaac atccatctca ccaatggtat
      661 tcgctacgga aatatcacta cgtacaatcc gttgtggatc tcgccccaga agcactgcca
      721 aggcgtttcg ctgaagggag cgctgttggc gaagcctcgg aagttcggat tcagcggccg
      781 caagctcgga ttctgcctgc cgcagggcca attcattaat ctcgcct
//
